>Addgene plasmid #219190 | SFFV-NFE4-Brd 247 | addgene full sequence | sequence record 450421 | Addgene NGS Result
ATTTATGCAGAGGCCGAGGCCGCCTCGGCCTCTGAGCTATTCCAGAAGTAGTGAGGAGGCTTTTTTGGAG
GCCTAGGGACGTACCCAATTCGCCCTATAGTGAGTCGTATTACGCGCGCTCACTGGCCGTCGTTTTACAA
CGTCGTGACTGGGAAAACCCTGGCGTTACCCAACTTAATCGCCTTGCAGCACATCCCCCTTTCGCCAGCT
GGCGTAATAGCGAAGAGGCCCGCACCGATCGCCCTTCCCAACAGTTGCGCAGCCTGAATGGCGAATGGG
[124 nt withheld, positions 280-403]
C
[91 nt withheld, positions 405-495]
A
[49 nt withheld, positions 497-545]
CCTTTGACGTTGGAGTCCACGTTCTTT
[37 nt withheld, positions 573-609]
ACCCTATCTCGGTCTATTCTTTTGATTTATAAGGGATTTTGCCGATTTCGGCCTATTGGTTAAAAAAATG
AGCTGATTTAACAAAAATTTAACGCGAATTTTAACAAAATATTAACGCTTACAATTTAGGTGGCACTTTT
CGGGGAAATGTGCGCGGAACCCCTATTTGTTTATTTTTCTAAATACATTCAAATATGTATCCGCTCATGA
GACAATAACCCTGATAAATGCTTCAATAATATTGAAAAAGGAAGAGTATGAGTATTCAACATTTCCGTGT
CGCCCTTATTCCCTTTTTTGCGGCATTTTGCCTTCCTGTTTTTGCTCACCCAGAAACGCTGGTGAAAGTA
AAAGATGCTGAAGATCAGTTGGGTGCACGAGTGGGTTACATCGAACTGGATCTCAACAGCGGTAAGATCC
TTGAGAGTTTTCGCCCCGAAGAACGTTTTCCAATGATGAGCACTTTTAAAGTTCTGCTATGTGGCGCGGT
ATTATCCCGTATTGACGCCGGGCAAGAGCAACTCGGTCGCCGCATACACTATTCTCAGAATGACTTGGTT
GAGTACTCACCAGTCACAGAAAAGCATCTTACGGATGGCATGACAGTAAGAGAATTATGCAGTGCTGCCA
TAACCATGAGTGATAACACTGCGGCCAACTTACTTCTGACAACGATCGGAGGACCGAAGGAGCTAACCGC
TTTTTTGCACAACATGGGGGATCATGTAACTCGCCTTGATCGTTGGGAACCGGAGCTGAATGAAGCCATA
CCAAACGACGAGCGTGACACCACGATGCCTGTAGCAATGGCAACAACGTTGCGCAAACTATTAACTGGCG
AACTACTTACTCTAGCTTCCCGGCAACAATTAATAGACTGGATGGAGGCGGATAAAGTTGCAGGACCACT
TCTGCGCTCGGCCCTTCCGGCTGGCTGGTTTATTGCTGATAAATCTGGAGCCGGTGAGCGTGGGTCTCGC
GGTATCATTGCAGCACTGGGGCCAGATGGTAAGCCCTCCCGTATCGTAGTTATCTACACGACGGGGAGTC
AGGCAACTATGGATGAACGAAATAGACAGATCGCTGAGATAGGTGCCTCACTGATTAAGCATTGGTAACT
GTCAGACCAAGTTTACTCATATATACTTTAGATTGATTTAAAACTTCATTTTTAATTTAAAAGGATCTAG
GTGAAGATCCTTTTTGATAATCTCATGACCAAAATCCCTTAACGTGAGTTTTCGTTCCACTGAGCGTCAG
ACCCCGTAGAAAAGATCAAAGGATCTTCTTGAGATCCTTTTTTTCTGCGCGTAATCTGCTGCTTGCAAAC
AAAAAAACCACCGCTACCAGCGGTGGTTTGTTTGCCGGATCAAGAGCTACCAACTCTTTTTCCGAAGGTA
ACTGGCTTCAGCAGAGCGCAGATACCAAATACTGTTCTTCTAGTGTAGCCGTAGTTAGGCCACCACTTCA
AGAACTCTGTAGCACCGCCTACATACCTCGCTCTGCTAATCCTGTTACCAGTGGCTGCTGCCAGTGGCGA
TAAGTCGTGTCTTACCGGGTTGGACTCAAGACGATAGTTACCGGATAAGGCGCAGCGGTCGGGCTGAACG
GGGGGTTCGTGCACACAGCCCAGCTTGGAGCGAACGACCTACACCGAACTGAGATACCTACAGCGTGAGC
TATGAGAAAGCGCCACGCTTCCCGAAGGGAGAAAGGCGGACAGGTATCCGGTAAGCGGCAGGGTCGGAAC
AGGAGAGCGCACGAGGGAGCTTCCAGGGGGAAACGCCTGGTATCTTTATAGTCCTGTCGGGTTTCGCCAC
CTCTGACTTGAGCGTCGATTTTTGTGATGCTCGTCAGGGGGGCGGAGCCTATGGAAAAACGCCAGCAACG
CGGCCTTTTTACGGTTCCTGGCCTTTTGCTGGCCTTTTGCTCACATGTTCTTTCCTGCGTTATCCCCTGA
TTCTGTGGATAACCGTATTACCGCCTTTGAGTGAGCTGATACCGCTCGCCGCAGCCGAACGACCGAGCGC
AGCGAGTCAGTGAGCGAGGAAGCGGAAGAGCGCCCAATACGCAAACCGCCTCTCCCCGCGCGTTGGCCGA
TTCATTAATGCAGCTGGCACGACAGGTTTCCCGACTGGAAAGCGGGCAGTGAGCGCAACGCAATTAATGT
GAGTTAGCTCACTCATTAGGCACCCCAGGCTTTACACTTTATGCTTCCGGCTCGTATGTTGTGTGGAATT
GTGAGCGGATAACAATTTCACACAGGAAACAGCTATGACCATGATTACGCCAAGCGCGCAATTAACCCTC
ACTAAAGGGAACAAAAGCTGGAGCTGCAAGCTTAATGTAGTCTTATGCAATACTCTTGTAGTCTTGCAAC
ATGGTAACGATGAGTTAGCAACATGCCTTACAAGGAGAGAAAAAGCACCGTGCATGCCGATTGGTGGAAG
TAAGGTGGTACGATCGTGCCTTATTAGGAAGGCAACAGACGGGTCTGACATGGATTGGACGAACCACTGA
ATTGCCGCATTGCAGAGATATTGTATTTAAGTGCCTAGCTCGATACATAAACGGGTCTCTCTGGTTAGAC
CAGATCTGAGCCTGGGAGCTCTCTGGCTAACTAGGGAACCCACTGCTTAAGCCTCAATAAAGCTTGCCTT
GAGTGCTTCAAGTAGTGTGTGCCCGTCTGTTGTGTGACTCTGGTAACTAGAGATCCCTCAGACCCTTTTA
GTCAGTGTGGAAAATCTCTAGCAGTGGCGCCCGAACAGGGACTTGAAAGCGAAAGGGAAACCAGAGGAGC
TCTCTCGACGCAGGACTCGGCTTGCTGAAGCGCGCACGGCAAGAGGCGAGGGGCGGCGACTGGTGAGTAC
GCCAAAAATTTTGACTAGCGGAGGCTAGAAGGAGAGAGATGGGTGCGAGAGCGTCAGTATTAAGCGGGGG
AGAATTAGATCGCGATGGGAAAAAATTCGGTTAAGGCCAGGGGGAAAGAAAAAATATAAATTAAAACATA
TAGTATGGGCAAGCAGGGAGCTAGAACGATTCGCAGTTAATCCTGGCCTGTTAGAAACATCAGAAGGCTG
TAGACAAATACTGGGACAGCTACAACCATCCCTTCAGACAGGATCAGAAGAACTTAGATCATTATATAAT
ACAGTAGCAACCCTCTATTGTGTGCATCAAAGGATAGAGATAAAAGACACCAAGGAAGCTTTAGACAAGA
TAGAGGAAGAGCAAAACAAAAGTAAGACCACCGCACAGCAAGCGGCCGCTGATCTTCAGACCTGGAGGAG
GAGATATGAGGGACAATTGGAGAAGTGAATTATATAAATATAAAGTAGTAAAAATTGAACCATTAGGAGT
AGCACCCACCAAGGCAAAGAGAAGAGTGGTGCAGAGAGAAAAAAGAGCAGTGGGAATAGGAGCTTTGTTC
CTTGGGTTCTTGGGAGCAGCAGGAAGCACTATGGGCGCAGCGTCAATGACGCTGACGGTACAGGCCAGAC
AATTATTGTCTGGTATAGTGCAGCAGCAGAACAATTTGCTGAGGGCTATTGAGGCGCAACAGCATCTGTT
GCAACTCACAGTCTGGGGCATCAAGCAGCTCCAGGCAAGAATCCTGGCTGTGGAAAGATACCTAAAGGAT
CAACAGCTCCTGGGGATTTGGGGTTGCTCTGGAAAACTCATTTGCACCACTGCTGTGCCTTGGAATGCTA
GTTGGAGTAATAAATCTCTGGAACAGATTTGGAATCACACGACCTGGATGGAGTGGGACAGAGAAATTAA
CAATTACACAAGCTTAATACACTCCTTAATTGAAGAATCGCAAAACCAGCAAGAAAAGAATGAACAAGAA
TTATTGGAATTAGATAAATGGGCAAGTTTGTGGAATTGGTTTAACATAACAAATTGGCTGTGGTATATAA
AATTATTCATAATGATAGTAGGAGGCTTGGTAGGTTTAAGAATAGTTTTTGCTGTACTTTCTATAGTGAA
TAGAGTTAGGCAGGGATATTCACCATTATCGTTTCAGACCCACCTCCCAACCCCGAGGGGACCCGACAGG
CCCGAAGGAATAGAAGAAGAAGGTGGAGAGAGAGACAGAGACAGATCCATTCGATTAGTGAACGGATCTC
GACGGTATCGGTTAACTTTTAAAAGAAAAGGGGGGATTGGGGGGTACAGTGCAGGGGAAAGAATAGTAGA
CATAATAGCAACAGACATACAAACTAAAGAATTACAAAAACAAATTACAAAAATTCAAAATTTTATCGAT
CACGAGACTAGCCTCGAGCTGGCTGCAGTAACGCCATTTTGCAAGGCATGGAAAAATACCAAACCAAGAA
TAGAGAAGTTCAGATCAAGGGCGGGTACATGAAAATAGCTAACGTTGGGCCAAACAGGATATCTGCGGTG
AGCAGTTTCGGCCCCGGCCCGGGGCCAAGAACAGATGGTCACCGCAGTTTCGGCCCCGGCCCGAGGCCAA
GAACAGATGGTCCCCAGATATGGCCCAACCCTCAGCAGTTTCTTAAGACCCATCAGATGTTTCCAGGCTC
CCCCAAGGACCTGAAATGACCCTGCGCCTTATTTGAATTAACCAATCAGCCTGCTTCTCGCTTCTGTTCG
CGCGCTTCTGCTTCCCGAGCTCTATAAAAGAGCTCACAACCCCTCACTCGGCGCGCCAGTCCTCCGACAG
ACTGAGTCGGCCGGTCGAATCAAGCTTATCGATACCGTCGACGGATCCGCTAGCCCGCGGTTCGAACTGC
CTCGTGTTGTCTGTTGGCACACTCTCAAGAGTTTGAACGGATACAAGAATCTTTCATCTGGTGCCGAAAC
CCGGGAGGGGCTCCGGTCTTCGTCCCCCGTGGACCTACCCCTCCGCCCCAGAAAGCAGGCCACAGCAGCC
GGACAAAGGAAGCTCCTCAGCCTCCAGTTGCTTCTCTGTGCATGCACATCAGTCACTGATCTCACCTACT
GGGGCCCTGCAGGCCATGGGGCCACAGCTCCACACAGAAGCCTCCTAGCAATCCACCTCCACCTGGTGCC
TGCTTCAAGTGCGGCAATGAAGGCCACTGGCCCACACAATGCCCAAACCCAGGTAAACCCACGAGGCCAT
GCCCCCTCTGCGGAGGACCCCACTGGAAGTTGGACTGTGAGCGGCCCCTGCAAGGACCACCCCCATCCCT
TCCTGAGCCAATCAAACCCTCCTACTCGGATCTCGTCAGCCTTGCCGCTGAAGACTGATAGTGCCTTGGA
ACAGACACCCCAGCAACTACCATCGCTTCATCTGAGCCAAGGGTAGACCGGTCGGATCCCCCGGGCTGCA
GGAATTCGAGCATCTTACCGCCATTTATTCCCATATTTGTTCTGTTTTTCTTGATTTGGGTATACATTTA
AATGTTAATAAAACAAAATGGTGGGGCAATCATTTACATTTTTAGGGATATGTAATTACTAGTTCAGGTG
TATTGCCACAAGACAAACATGTTAAGAAACTTTCCCGTTATTTACGCTCTGTTCCTGTTAATCAACCTCT
GGATTACAAAATTTGTGAAAGATTGACTGATATTCTTAACTATGTTGCTCCTTTTACGCTGTGTGGATAT
GCTGCTTTAATGCCTCTGTATCATGCTATTGCTTCCCGTACGGCTTTCGTTTTCTCCTCCTTGTATAAAT
CCTGGTTGCTGTCTCTTTATGAGGAGTTGTGGCCCGTTGTCCGTCAACGTGGCGTGGTGTGCTCTGTGTT
TGCTGACGCAACCCCCACTGGCTGGGGCATTGCCACCACCTGTCAACTCCTTTCTGGGACTTTCGCTTTC
CCCCTCCCGATCGCCACGGCAGAACTCATCGCCGCCTGCCTTGCCCGCTGCTGGACAGGGGCTAGGTTGC
TGGGCACTGATAATTCCGTGGTGTTGTCGGGGAAGCTGACGTCCTTTGCAATTCGATATCAAGCTGTACC
TTCTAGATGTACAGCGTACTTAGCGCTTCTAGACCAATGACTTACAAGGCAGCTGTAGATCTTAGCCACT
TTTTAAAAGAAAAGGGGGGACTGGAAGGGCTAATTCACTCCCAACGAAGACAAGATCTGCTTTTTGCTTG
TACTGGGTCTCTCTGGTTAGACCAGATCTGAGCCTGGGAGCTCTCTGGCTAACTAGGGAACCCACTGCTT
AAGCCTCAATAAAGCTTGCCTTGAGTGCTTCAAGTAGTGTGTGCCCGTCTGTTGTGTGACTCTGGTAACT
AGAGATCCCTCAGACCCTTTTAGTCAGTGTGGAAAATCTCTAGCAGTAGTAGTTCATGTCATCTTATTAT
TCAGTATTTATAACTTGCAAAGAAATGAATATCAGAGAGTGAGAGGAACTTGTTTATTGCAGCTTATAAT
GGTTACAAATAAAGCAATAGCATCACAAATTTCACAAATAAAGCATTTTTTTCACTGCATTCTAGTTGTG
GTTTGTCCAAACTCATCAATGTATCTTATCATGTCTGGCTCTAGCTATCCCGCCCCTAACTCCGCCCATC
CCGCCCCTAACTCCGCCCAGTTCCGCCCATTCTCCGCCCCATGGCTGACTAATTTTTTTT
Features (pLannotate 1.2.2; 29 found; start..end, strand, type, name):
     94..112     -  promoter       T7 promoter: promoter for bacteriophage T7 RNA polymerase
    120..275     +  CDS            lacZα (fragment): LacZα fragment of β-galactosidase; lacZ fragment
    280..638     +  rep_origin     f1 ori (sequence partly withheld): f1 bacteriophage origin of replication; arrow indicates direction of (+) strand synthesis
    762..866     +  promoter       AmpR promoter: bla
    867..1727    +  CDS            AmpR: β-lactamase; bla; confers resistance to ampicillin, carbenicillin, and related antibiotics
   1898..2486    +  rep_origin     ori: high-copy-number ColE1/pMB1/pBR322/pUC origin of replication
   2669..2761    +  CDS            lacI (fragment): lac repressor; lacI; The lac repressor binds to the lac operator to inhibit transcription in E. coli. This inhibition can be relieved by adding lactose or isopropyl-β-D-thiogalactopyranoside (IPTG).
   2774..2795    +  protein_bind   CAP binding site: CAP binding activates transcription in the presence of cAMP. E. coli catabolite activator protein
   2810..2840    +  promoter       lac promoter: promoter for the E. coli lac operon
   2848..2864    +  protein_bind   lac operator: The lac repressor binds to the lac operator to inhibit transcription in E. coli. This inhibition can be relieved by adding lactose or isopropyl-β-D-thiogalactopyranoside (IPTG). lac repressor encoded by lacI
   2909..2927    +  promoter       T3 promoter: promoter for bacteriophage T3 RNA polymerase
   2955..3181    +  promoter       RSV promoter: Rous sarcoma virus enhancer/promoter
   3182..3362    +  LTR            5' LTR (truncated): truncated 5' long terminal repeat (LTR) from HIV-1
   3409..3534    +  misc_feature   HIV-1 Ψ: packaging signal of human immunodeficiency virus type 1
   3518..3881    +  CDS            HIV-1 gag (fragment): gag protein from human immunodeficiency virus 1; gag
   4027..4260    +  misc_feature   RRE: The Rev response element (RRE) of HIV-1 allows for Rev-dependent mRNA export from the nucleus to the cytoplasm.
   4637..4737    +  CDS            Rev (fragment): human immunodeficiency virus 1 (HIV-1) Rev protein; rev; enhances nuclear export of unspliced and incompletely spliced viral mRNAs
   4756..4873    +  misc_feature   cPPT/CTS: central polypurine tract and central termination sequence of HIV-1
   4907..5308    +  promoter       SFFV promoter: spleen focus-forming virus long terminal repeat (LTR) promoter
   5318..5341    +  misc_feature   MCS (fragment): pBluescript multiple cloning site
   5366..5902    +  CDS            NFE4: NFE4_HUMAN - Experimental evidence at protein level: Swiss-Prot protein existence level 1. Functions as part of the SSP (stage selector protein) complex, a complex that contributes to the preferential expression of the gamma-gene in fetal erythroid cells by facilitating the interaction of the gamma-globin genes with enhancer elements contained in the locus control region (LCR). The complex binds to the stage selector element (SSE) in the proximal gamma-globin promoter. In contrast, isoform 2 acts as a repressor of gamma-globin gene expression by preventing NFE2 and RNA polymerase II recruitmen
   5913..5938    +  misc_feature   MCS (fragment): pBluescript multiple cloning site
   5938..5997    +  CDS            S (fragment): HBSAG_WHV6 - Experimental evidence at transcript level: Swiss-Prot protein existence level 2. The middle envelope protein plays an important role in the budding of the virion. It is involved in the induction of budding in a nucleocapsid independent way. In this process the majority of envelope proteins bud to form subviral lipoprotein particles of 22 nm of diameter that do not contain a nucleocapsid (By similarity). From Woodchuck hepatitis B virus (isolate w64/pWS23) (WHV).
   6129..6532    +  misc_feature   WPRE: woodchuck hepatitis virus posttranscriptional regulatory element
   6590..6649    +  CDS            nef (fragment): NEF_HV1Z2 - Experimental evidence at protein level: Swiss-Prot protein existence level 1. Extracellular Nef protein targets CD4(+) T-lymphocytes for apoptosis by interacting with CXCR4 surface receptors. From Human immunodeficiency virus type 1 group M subtype D (isolate Z2/CDC-Z34) (HIV-1).
   6651..6884    +  LTR            3' LTR (ΔU3): self-inactivating 3' long terminal repeat (LTR) from HIV-1
   6956..7077    +  polyA_signal   SV40 poly(A) signal: SV40 polyadenylation signal
   7096..7117    +  rep_origin     SV40 ori (fragment): SV40 origin of replication
   7117..73      +  rep_origin     SV40 ori (across the origin): SV40 origin of replication
