[The description below was written by a language model from this plasmid's Addgene catalogue record and pLannotate feature annotations shown in this document.]
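Description:
SFFV-NFE4-Brd 247 is a third-generation-style, self-inactivating HIV-1 lentiviral transfer plasmid built on the SFFV-MCS backbone and carrying the human transcription factor NFE4 together with a unique identifying barcode. It is propagated in E. coli through a high-copy ColE1/pUC origin with ampicillin selection (AmpR, β-lactamase). The bacterial portion also retains pBluescript-type remnants such as an f1 origin, lacZα and lac promoter/operator fragments, and T7 and T3 promoters. No mammalian selection marker or fluorescent reporter appears in the feature table.

The viral cassette begins with an RSV promoter fused to a truncated 5' LTR, which drives Tat-independent transcription of the genomic RNA in packaging cells. This is followed by the Ψ packaging signal with a partial gag region, the RRE for Rev-dependent nuclear export, and the cPPT/CTS, which aids nuclear import of the reverse-transcribed genome. Downstream, the spleen focus-forming virus (SFFV) promoter, a strong promoter often chosen for haematopoietic cells, drives the roughly 540 bp NFE4 coding sequence, cloned between flanking restriction sites in the multiple cloning site. A WPRE follows to enhance transcript stability and expression. According to the depositor, the barcode is inserted at an XbaI site after the WPRE; it is not annotated separately, but this position would place it within the expressed transcript, upstream of the ΔU3 3' LTR. An SV40 poly(A) signal and SV40 origin lie outside the LTR.

The plasmid belongs to a barcoded transcription factor collection for combinatorial screening in immune cell reprogramming, in which the barcode identifies which factor was delivered to a given cell.
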