Addgene plasmid #219190: SFFV-NFE4-Brd 247
Purpose: Transcription factor NFE4 with a specific barcode assigned.
Depositing lab: Filipe Pereira. Depositing organization: Center for Neuroscience and Cell Biology, University of Coimbra. Publication: A combinatorial transcription factor screening platform for immune cell reprogramming. Kurochkin I, Altman AR, Caiado I, Pertiga-Cabral D, Halitzki E, Minaeva M, Zimmermannova O, Henriques-Oliveira L, Klein D, Nair M, Oliveira D, Cajal LR, Knittel R, Feick C, Ringner M, Martin M, Cirovic B, Pires CF, Rosa FF, Sitnicka E, Theis FJ, Pereira CF. Cell Syst. 2026 Jan 21;17(1):101457. doi: 10.1016/j.cels.2025.101457. Epub 2026 Jan 14. PubMed 41539305.
Backbone
  Vector backbone: SFFV-MCS
  Backbone size w/o insert (bp): 6638
  Vector type: Lentiviral
Growth in bacteria
  Bacterial resistance: Ampicillin, 100 μg/mL
  Growth temperature: 37°C
  Growth strain: NEB Stable
  Copy number: High Copy
Gene/Insert
  Gene/Insert name: NFE4
  Species: H. sapiens (human)
  Insert size (bp): 540
  Entrez Gene: NFE4 (a.k.a. NF-E4)
  Promoter: The spleen focus-forming virus (SFFV) promoter
  Cloning method: Restriction Enzyme; 5′ cloning site Bsp119I (not destroyed); 3′ cloning site BstHI (not destroyed)
Terms and licenses: Academic/Nonprofit Terms; Industry Terms: Not Available to Industry
Depositor comments: Barcode sequence cloned into XbaI restriction site. Design of plasmid is as follows: SFFV-[TF sequence]-WPRE-[Barcode sequence].
How to cite: SFFV-NFE4-Brd 247 was a gift from Filipe Pereira (Addgene plasmid # 219190 ; http://n2t.net/addgene:219190 ; RRID:Addgene_219190)
